>Addgene plasmid #87726 | pCMV-Tag/L195V without 5'UTR | addgene full sequence | sequence record 173593 | Addgene NGS Result
CGTTACATAACTTACGGTAAATGGCCCGCCTGGCTGACCGCCCAACGACCCCCGCCCATTGACGTCAATA
ATGACGTATGTTCCCATAGTAACGCCAATAGGGACTTTCCATTGACGTCAATGGGTGGAGTATTTACGGT
AAACTGCCCACTTGGCAGTACATCAAGTGTATCATATGCCAAGTACGCCCCCTATTGACGTCAATGACGG
TAAATGGCCCGCCTGGCATTATGCCCAGTACATGACCTTATGGGACTTTCCTACTTGGCAGTACATCTAC
GTATTAGTCATCGCTATTACCATGGTGATGCGGTTTTGGCAGTACATCAATGGGCGTGGATAGCGGTTTG
ACTCACGGGGATTTCCAAGTCTCCACCCCATTGACGTCAATGGGAGTTTGTTTTGGCACCAAAATCAACG
GGACTTTCCAAAATGTCGTAACAACTCCGCCCCATTGACGCAAATGGGCGGTAGGCGTGTACGGTGGGAG
GTCTATATAAGCAGAGCTGGTTTAGTGAACCGTCAGATCCGCTAGCGATTACGCCAAGCTCGAAATTAAC
CCTCACTAAAGGGAACAAAAGCTGGAGATCGCGGCGGCGGCAGTGAGAGCTGTGAATGAATTCTCCGGGT
GGACGAGGGAAGAAGAAAGGCTCCGGCGGCGCCAGCAACCCGGTGCCTCCCAGGCCTCCGCCCCCTTGCC
TGGCCCCCGCCCCTCCCGCCGCCGGGCCGGCCCCTCCGCCCGAGTCGCCGCATAAGCGGAACCTGTACTA
TTTCTCCTACCCGCTGTTTGTAGGCTTCGCGCTGCTGCGTTTGGTCGCCTTCCACCTGGGGCTCCTCTTC
GTGTGGCTCTGCCAGCGCTTCTCCCGCGCCCTCATGGCAGCCAAGAGGAGCTCCGGGGCCGCGCCAGCAC
CTGCCTCGGCCTCGGCCCCGGCGCCGGTGCCGGGCGGCGAGGCCGAGCGCGTCCGAGTCTTCCACAAACA
GGCCTTCGAGTACATCTCCATTGCCCTGCGCATCGATGAGGATGAGAAAGCAGGACAGAAGGAGCAAGCT
GTGGAATGGTATAAGAAAGGTATTGAAGAACTGGAAAAAGGAATAGCTGTTATAGTTACAGGACAAGGTG
AACAGTGTGAAAGAGCTAGACGCCTTCAAGCTAAAATGATGACTAATTTGGTTATGGCCAAGGACCGCTT
ACAACTTGTAGAGAAGATGCAACCAGTTTTGCCATTTTCCAAGTCACAAACGGACGTCTATAATGACAGT
ACTAACTTGGCATGCCGCAATGGACATCTCCAGTCAGAAAGTGGAGCTGTTCCAAAAAGAAAAGACCCCT
TAACACACACTAGTAATTCACTGCCTCGTTCAAAAACAGTTATGAAAACTGGATCTGCAGGCCTTTCAGG
CCACCATAGAGCACCTAGTTACAGTGGTTTATCCATGGTTTCTGGAGTGAAACAGGGATCTGGTCCTGCT
CCTACCACTCATAAGGGTACTCCGAAAACAAATAGGACAAATAAACCTTCTACCCCTACAACTGCTACTC
GTAAGAAAAAAGACTTGAAGAATTTTAGGAATGTGGACAGCAACCTTGCTAACCTTATAATGAATGAAAT
TGTGGACAATGGAACAGCTGTTAAATTTGATGATATAGCTGGTCAAGACTTGGCAAAACAAGCATTGCAA
GAAATTGTTATTCTTCCTTCTCTGAGGCCTGAGTTGTTCACAGGGCTTAGAGCTCCTGCCAGAGGGCTGT
TACTCTTTGGTCCACCTGGGAATGGGAAGACAATGCTGGCTAAAGCAGTAGCTGCAGAATCGAATGCAAC
CTTCTTTAATATAAGTGCTGCAAGTTTAACTTCAAAATACGTGGGAGAAGGAGAGAAATTGGTGAGGGCT
CTTTTTGCTGTGGCTCGAGAACTTCAACCTTCTATAATTTTTATAGATGAAGTTGATAGCCTTTTGTGTG
AAAGAAGAGAAGGGGAGCACGATGCTAGTAGACGCCTAAAAACTGAATTTCTAATAGAATTTGATGGTGT
ACAGTCTGCTGGAGATGACAGAGTACTTGTAATGGGTGCAACTAATAGGCCACAAGAGCTTGATGAGGCT
GTTCTCAGGCGTTTCATCAAACGGGTATATGTGTCTTTACCAAATGAGGAGACAAGACTACTTTTGCTTA
AAAATCTGTTATGTAAACAAGGAAGTCCATTGACCCAAAAAGAACTAGCACAACTTGCTAGAATGACTGA
TGGATACTCAGGAAGTGACCTAACAGCTTTGGCAAAAGATGCAGCACTGGGTCCTATCCGAGAACTAAAA
CCAGAACAGGTGAAGAATATGTCTGCCAGTGAGATGAGAAATATTCGATTATCTGACTTCACTGAATCCT
TGAAAAAAATAAAACGCAGCGTCAGCCCTCAAACTTTAGAAGCGTACATACGTTGGAACAAGGACTTTGG
AGATACCACTGTTTAAGGGCCCGGTACCTTAATTAATTAAGGTACCAGGTAAGTGTACCCAATTCGCCCT
ATAGTGAGTCGTATTACAATTCACTCGATCGCCCTTCCCAACAGTTGCGCAGCCTGAATGGCGAATGGAG
ATCCAATTTTTAAGTGTATAATGTGTTAAACTACTGATTCTAATTGTTTGTGTATTTTAGATTCACAGTC
CCAAGGCTCATTTCAGGCCCCTCAGTCCTCACAGTCTGTTCATGATCATAATCAGCCATACCACATTTGT
AGAGGTTTTACTTGCTTTAAAAAACCTCCCACACCTCCCCCTGAACCTGAAACATAAAATGAATGCAATT
GTTGTTGTTAACTTGTTTATTGCAGCTTATAATGGTTACAAATAAAGCAATAGCATCACAAATTTCACAA
ATAAAGCATTTTTTTCACTGCATTCTAGTTGTGGTTTGTCCAAACTCATCAATGTATCTTAACGCGTAAA
TTGTAAGCGTTAATATTTTGTTAAAATTCGCGTTAAATTTTTGTTAAATCAGCTCATTTTTTAACCAATA
GGCCGAAATCGGCAAAATCCCTTATAAATCAAAAGAATAGACCGAGATAGGGT
[37 nt withheld, positions 3064-3100]
AAAGAACGTGGACTCCAACGTCAAAGG
[49 nt withheld, positions 3128-3176]
T
[91 nt withheld, positions 3178-3268]
G
[124 nt withheld, positions 3270-3393]
CAGGTGGCACTTTTCGGGGAAATGTGCGCGGAACCCCTATTTGTTTATTTTTCTAAATACATTCAAATAT
GTATCCGCTCATGAGACAATAACCCTGATAAATGCTTCAATAATATTGAAAAAGGAAGAATCCTGAGGCG
GAAAGAACCAGCTGTGGAATGTGTGTCAGTTAGGGTGTGGAAAGTCCCCAGGCTCCCCAGCAGGCAGAAG
TATGCAAAGCATGCATCTCAATTAGTCAGCAACCAGGTGTGGAAAGTCCCCAGGCTCCCCAGCAGGCAGA
AGTATGCAAAGCATGCATCTCAATTAGTCAGCAACCATAGTCCCGCCCCTAACTCCGCCCATCCCGCCCC
TAACTCCGCCCAGTTCCGCCCATTCTCCGCCCCATGGCTGACTAATTTTTTTTATTTATGCAGAGGCCGA
GGCCGCCTCGGCCTCTGAGCTATTCCAGAAGTAGTGAGGAGGCTTTTTTGGAGGCCTAGGCTTTTGCAAA
GATCGATCAAGAGACAGGATGAGGATCGTTTCGCATGATTGAACAAGATGGATTGCACGCAGGTTCTCCG
GCCGCTTGGGTGGAGAGGCTATTCGGCTATGACTGGGCACAACAGACAATCGGCTGCTCTGATGCCGCCG
TGTTCCGGCTGTCAGCGCAGGGGCGCCCGGTTCTTTTTGTCAAGACCGACCTGTCCGGTGCCCTGAATGA
ACTGCAAGACGAGGCAGCGCGGCTATCGTGGCTGGCCACGACGGGCGTTCCTTGCGCAGCTGTGCTCGAC
GTTGTCACTGAAGCGGGAAGGGACTGGCTGCTATTGGGCGAAGTGCCGGGGCAGGATCTCCTGTCATCTC
ACCTTGCTCCTGCCGAGAAAGTATCCATCATGGCTGATGCAATGCGGCGGCTGCATACGCTTGATCCGGC
TACCTGCCCATTCGACCACCAAGCGAAACATCGCATCGAGCGAGCACGTACTCGGATGGAAGCCGGTCTT
GTCGATCAGGATGATCTGGACGAAGAACATCAGGGGCTCGCGCCAGCCGAACTGTTCGCCAGGCTCAAGG
CGAGCATGCCCGACGGCGAGGATCTCGTCGTGACCCATGGCGATGCCTGCTTGCCGAATATCATGGTGGA
AAATGGCCGCTTTTCTGGATTCATCGACTGTGGCCGGCTGGGTGTGGCGGACCGCTATCAGGACATAGCG
TTGGCTACCCGTGATATTGCTGAAGAACTTGGCGGCGAATGGGCTGACCGCTTCCTCGTGCTTTACGGTA
TCGCCGCTCCCGATTCGCAGCGCATCGCCTTCTATCGCCTTCTTGACGAGTTCTTCTGAGCGGGACTCTG
GGGTTCGAAATGACCGACCAAGCGACGCCCAACCTGCCATCACGAGATTTCGATTCCACCGCCGCCTTCT
ATGAAAGGTTGGGCTTCGGAATCGTTTTCCGGGACGCCGGCTGGATGATCCTCCAGCGCGGGGATCTCAT
GCTGGAGTTCTTCGCCCACCCTAGGGGGAGGCTAACTGAAACACGGAAGGAGACAATACCGGAAGGAACC
CGCGCTATGACGGCAATAAAAAGACAGAATAAAACGCACGGTGTTGGGTCGTTTGTTCATAAACGCGGGG
TTCGGTCCCAGGGCTGGCACTCTGTCGATACCCCACCGAGACCCCATTGGGGCCAATACGCCCGCGTTTC
TTCCTTTTCCCCACCCCACCCCCCAAGTTCGGGTGAAGGCCCAGGGCTCGCAGCCAACGTCGGGGCGGCA
GGCCCTGCCATAGCCTCAGGTTACTCATATATACTTTAGATTGATTTAAAACTTCATTTTTAATTTAAAA
GGATCTAGGTGAAGATCCTTTTTGATAATCTCATGACCAAAATCCCTTAACGTGAGTTTTCGTTCCACTG
AGCGTCAGACCCCGTAGAAAAGATCAAAGGATCTTCTTGAGATCCTTTTTTTCTGCGCGTAATCTGCTGC
TTGCAAACAAAAAAACCACCGCTACCAGCGGTGGTTTGTTTGCCGGATCAAGAGCTACCAACTCTTTTTC
CGAAGGTAACTGGCTTCAGCAGAGCGCAGATACCAAATACTGTTCTTCTAGTGTAGCCGTAGTTAGGCCA
CCACTTCAAGAACTCTGTAGCACCGCCTACATACCTCGCTCTGCTAATCCTGTTACCAGTGGCTGCTGCC
AGTGGCGATAAGTCGTGTCTTACCGGGTTGGACTCAAGACGATAGTTACCGGATAAGGCGCAGCGGTCGG
GCTGAACGGGGGGTTCGTGCACACAGCCCAGCTTGGAGCGAACGACCTACACCGAACTGAGATACCTACA
GCGTGAGCTATGAGAAAGCGCCACGCTTCCCGAAGGGAGAAAGGCGGACAGGTATCCGGTAAGCGGCAGG
GTCGGAACAGGAGAGCGCACGAGGGAGCTTCCAGGGGGAAACGCCTGGTATCTTTATAGTCCTGTCGGGT
TTCGCCACCTCTGACTTGAGCGTCGATTTTTGTGATGCTCGTCAGGGGGGCGGAGCCTATGGAAAAACGC
CAGCAACGCGGCCTTTTTACGGTTCCTGGCCTTTTGCTGGCCTTTTGCTCACATGTTCTTTCCTGCGTTA
TCCCCTGATTCTGTGGATAACCGTATTACCGCCATGCATTAGTTATTAATAGTAATCAATTACGGGGTCA
TTAGTTCATAGCCCATATATGGAGTTCCG
Features (pLannotate 1.2.2; 18 found; start..end, strand, type, name):
      1..304     +  enhancer       CMV enhancer: human cytomegalovirus immediate early enhancer
    305..508     +  promoter       CMV promoter: human cytomegalovirus (CMV) immediate early promoter
    554..572     +  promoter       T3 promoter: promoter for bacteriophage T3 RNA polymerase
    616..2463    +  CDS            SPAST: SPAST_HUMAN - Also known as ADPSP, FSP2, KIAA1083 From Homo sapiens (Human).
   2518..2536    -  promoter       T7 promoter: promoter for bacteriophage T7 RNA polymerase
   2546..2585    +  CDS            lacZα (fragment): LacZα fragment of β-galactosidase; lacZ fragment
   2595..2650    +  intron         small t intron (fragment): SV40 (simian virus 40) small t antigen intron
   2650..2787    +  CDS            large T antigen (fragment): large T antigen from SV40 (simian virus 40)
   2810..2931    +  polyA_signal   SV40 poly(A) signal: SV40 polyadenylation signal
   2965..3393    -  rep_origin     f1 ori (sequence partly withheld): f1 bacteriophage origin of replication; arrow indicates direction of (+) strand synthesis
   3420..3522    +  promoter       AmpR promoter: bla
   3526..3883    +  promoter       SV40 promoter: SV40 enhancer and early promoter
   3918..4712    +  CDS            NeoR/KanR: aminoglycoside phosphotransferase from Tn5; aph(3')-II (or nptII); confers resistance to neomycin, kanamycin, and G418 (Geneticin®)
   4733..4885    +  CDS            ble (fragment): BLE_KLEPN - Experimental evidence at protein level: Swiss-Prot protein existence level 1. Binding protein with a strong affinity to the bleomycin family of antibiotics. Binds to CL990; an antimitotic-antibiotic compound. From Klebsiella pneumoniae.
   4944..4991    +  polyA_signal   HSV TK poly(A) signal: herpes simplex virus thymidine kinase polyadenylation signal (Cole and Stacy, 1985)
   5082..5098    -  polyA_signal   bGH poly(A) signal (fragment): bovine growth hormone polyadenylation signal
   5320..5908    +  rep_origin     ori: high-copy-number ColE1/pMB1/pBR322/pUC origin of replication
   6023..6082    +  enhancer       CMV enhancer (fragment): human cytomegalovirus immediate early enhancer
