[The description below was written by a language model from this plasmid's Addgene catalogue record and pLannotate feature annotations shown in this document.]
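Description:
pCMV-Tag/L195V without 5'UTR is a mammalian expression plasmid built on the Stratagene pCMV-Tag backbone and carrying a human SPAST (spastin, SPG4) cDNA with the L195V missense mutation. The sequenced record is about 6.1 kb. The plasmid replicates in E. coli from a high-copy ColE1/pUC-type origin and also contains an f1 origin for single-stranded DNA production. A single NeoR/KanR (aminoglycoside phosphotransferase) gene is preceded by both a bacterial bla-type promoter and the SV40 enhancer/early promoter and followed by the HSV TK polyadenylation signal. It therefore gives kanamycin resistance in bacteria and G418 selection in mammalian cells.

The spastin coding sequence sits downstream of the CMV immediate early enhancer and promoter and is terminated by the SV40 poly(A) signal. T3 and T7 phage promoters flank the insert and serve as sequencing primer sites. According to the record, the first 190 bp of the native 5'UTR were deleted, and the construct is intended to express both the full-length M1 isoform and the shorter M87 isoform, which arise from alternative translation start codons within the same open reading frame. Cloning into the EcoICRI and ApaI sites removed the vector's myc tag, so the protein is untagged and must be detected with an anti-spastin antibody.

The associated study examined whether loss of function explains SPG4-based hereditary spastic paraplegia. This fits use of the plasmid to express a mutant spastin in cultured mammalian cells and to compare its M1 and M87 products with other spastin variants. The short lacZα, SV40 small t/large T, ble and bGH annotations in the feature table are fragments, most likely backbone remnants, and do not represent functional elements.
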