Addgene plasmid #87726: pCMV-Tag/L195V without 5'UTR
Purpose: Expresses L195V spastin M1 and M87 in mammalian cells
Depositing lab: Peter Baas. Depositing organization: Drexel University. Publication: Evaluation of loss of function as an explanation for SPG4-based hereditary spastic paraplegia. Solowska JM, Garbern JY, Baas PW. Hum Mol Genet. 2010 Jul 15;19(14):2767-79. doi: 10.1093/hmg/ddq177. Epub 2010 Apr 29. PubMed 20430936.
Backbone
  Vector backbone: pCMV-Tag
  Backbone manufacturer: Stratagene
  Backbone size w/o insert (bp): 4300
  Vector type: Mammalian Expression
  Selectable markers: Neomycin (select with G418)
Growth in bacteria
  Bacterial resistance: Kanamycin, 50 μg/mL
  Growth temperature: 37°C
  Growth strain: DH5alpha
  Copy number: Unknown
Gene/Insert
  Gene/Insert name: SPAST
  Species: H. sapiens (human)
  Insert size (bp): 1862
  Mutation: L195V; 5'UTR deleted (1-190 bp)
  GenBank ID: NM_014946
  Entrez Gene: SPAST (a.k.a. ADPSP, FSP2, SPG4)
  Promoter: CMV
  Cloning method: Restriction Enzyme; 5′ cloning site EcoICRI (destroyed during cloning); 3′ cloning site ApaI (not destroyed)
  Sequencing primers: 5′ T3; 3′ T7
Terms and licenses: Academic/Nonprofit Terms; Industry Terms: Not Available to Industry
Depositor comments: Cloning of spastin cDNA into pCMV-Tag EcoICRI and ApaI sites removed myc tag. To detect spastin, use an anti-spastin antibody.
How to cite: pCMV-Tag/L195V without 5'UTR was a gift from Peter Baas (Addgene plasmid # 87726 ; http://n2t.net/addgene:87726 ; RRID:Addgene_87726)
